>Addgene plasmid #25540 | ARL10C | depositor partial sequence | sequence record 11944 | Author sequence
AAGGAAGAGATGGAGCTGACGCTCGTGGGGCTGCAGTACTCGGGCAAGACCACCTTCGTCAATGTCATCG
CGTCAGGTCAATTCAGTGAAGATATGATACCCACAGTGGGCTTCAACATGAGGAAGGTAACTAAAGGTAA
CGTCACAATAAAGATCTGGGACATAGGAGGACAACCCCGATTTCGAAGCATGTGGGAGCGGTATTGCAGA
GGAGTCAATGCTATTGTTTACATGATAGATGCTGCAGATCGTGAAAAGATAGAAGCTTCCCGAAATGAGC
TACATAATCTTCTAGATAAACCACAGTTACAAGGAATTCCAGTGCTAGTGCTTGGAAACAAGAGAGATCT
TCCTAATGCCTTGGATGAGAAACAGCTAATTGAAAAAATGAATCTGTCTGCTATTCAGGATAGAGAAATT
TGCTGCTATTCAATTTCTTGCAAAGAAAAGGATAATATAGATATCACACTTCAGTGGCTTATTCAGCATT
CAAAATCTAGA
