>Addgene plasmid #25540 | ARL10C | addgene partial sequence | sequence record 31523 | 25540 with T7
AATTCCCTCTGAATATTTTGTTTACTTTAAGAAGGAGATATACCATGGGCAGCAGCCATCATCATCATCA
TCACAGCAGCGGCCTGGTTCCGCGTGGTAGTAAGGAAGAGATGGAGCTGACGCTCGTGGGGCTGCAGTAC
TCGGGCAAGACCACCTTCGTCAATGTCATCGCGTCAGGTCAATTCAGTGAAGATATGATACCCACAGTGG
GCTTCAACATGAGGAAGGTAACTAAAGGTAACGTCACAATAAAGATCTGGGACATAGGAGGACAACCCCG
ATTTCGAAGCATGTGGGAGCGGTATTGCAGAGGAGTCAATGCTATTGTTTACATGATAGATGCTGCAGAT
CGTGAAAAGATAGAAGCTTCCCGAAATGAGCTACATAATCTTCTAGATAAACCACAGTTACAAGGAATTC
CAGTGCTAGTGCTTGGAAACAAGAGAGATCTTCCTAATGCCTTGGATGAGAAACAGCTAATTGAAAAAAT
GAATCTGTCTGCTATTCAGGATAGAGAAATTTGCTGCTATTCAATTTCTTGCAAAGAAAAGGATAATATA
GATATCACACTTCAGTGGCTTATTCAGCATTCAAAATCTAGATGATGACGAAGCTTGCGGCCGCACTCGA
GCACCACCACCACCACCACTGAGATCCGGCTGCTAACAAAGCCCGAAAGGAAGCTGAGTTGGCTGCTGCC
ACCGCTGAGCAATAACTAGCATAACCCCTTGGGGCCTCTAAACGGGTCTTGAGGGGTTTTTTGCTGAAAG
GAGGAACTATATCCGGATTGGCGAATGGG
[124 nt withheld, positions 800-923]
CGCCGGCTTTCCCCGTCAAGCTCTAAATC
