[The description below was written by a language model from this plasmid's Addgene catalogue record.]
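Description:
ARL10C is a bacterial expression plasmid built on pET28a-LIC, a ligation-independent-cloning derivative of pET28a from a structural genomics consortium. The backbone is listed at 7328 bp without insert. It is maintained in E. coli under kanamycin selection and is recorded as low copy, with a standard cloning strain used for propagation. No feature table accompanies the entry, so the promoter and origin are not explicitly stated. However, the use of T7 and T7-terminator sequencing primers fits the usual pET design, in which the insert sits between a T7 promoter and T7 terminator and is transcribed by T7 RNA polymerase in a suitable expression host.

The insert is a 501 bp fragment of human ARL10C, now officially named ARL8B and also known as Gie1 or FLJ10702. This gene encodes a small ARF-like GTPase of the Arl family. The protein is expressed with an N-terminal His tag, which allows purification by immobilised metal affinity chromatography. The stated purpose is bacterial expression for structure determination, and the record warns that the insert may not be the full open reading frame. This suggests a truncated construct with boundaries chosen for crystallisation, although the record does not give the exact residue boundaries. The depositor comments link the plasmid to a deposited Protein Data Bank structure of this protein. The plasmid is therefore mainly useful for producing recombinant ARL8B for structural, biochemical or biophysical work. The cloning method is recorded as restriction enzyme despite the LIC-type backbone, and distribution is limited to academic and nonprofit users.
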