Addgene plasmid #25540: ARL10C
Purpose: Bacterial expression for structure determination; may not be full ORF
Depositing lab: Cheryl Arrowsmith. Depositing organization: University of Toronto.
Backbone
  Vector backbone: pET28a-LIC
  Backbone manufacturer: SGC
  Backbone size w/o insert (bp): 7328
  Vector type: Bacterial Expression
Growth in bacteria
  Bacterial resistance: Kanamycin, 50 μg/mL
  Growth temperature: 37°C
  Growth strain: DH5alpha
  Copy number: Low Copy
Gene/Insert
  Gene/Insert name: ARL10C (alt names: PDB: 2AL7; ARL10C, FLJ10702, Gie1)
  Species: H. sapiens (human)
  Insert size (bp): 501
  GenBank ID: NM_018184
  Entrez Gene: ARL8B (a.k.a. ARL10C, Gie1)
  Tag / fusion protein: His (N terminal on insert)
  Cloning method: Restriction Enzyme
  Sequencing primers: 5′ T7; 3′ T7-term
Terms and licenses: Academic/Nonprofit Terms; Industry Terms: Not Available to Industry
Depositor comments: PDB: 2AL7 http://www.thesgc.org/structures/2AL7/
How to cite: ARL10C was a gift from Cheryl Arrowsmith (Addgene plasmid # 25540 ; http://n2t.net/addgene:25540 ; RRID:Addgene_25540)
